>Addgene plasmid #62789 | mVenus-RatLC3-C-7 | depositor partial sequence | sequence record 103394 | CMV-F
GGCATGCTAGTGACGTCAGATCCGCTAGCGCTACCGGTCGCCACCATGGTGAGCAAGGGCGAGGAGCTGT
TCACCGGGGTGGTGCCCATCCTGGTCGAGCTGGACGGCGACGTAAACGGCCACAAGTTCAGCGTGTCCGG
CGAGGGCGAGGGCGATGCCACCTACGGCAAGCTGACCCTGAAGCTGATCTGCACCACCGGCAAGCTGCCC
GTGCCCTGGCCCACCCTCGTGACCACCCTGGGCTACGGCCTGCAGTGCTTCGCCCGCTACCCCGACCACA
TGAAGCAGCACGACTTCTTCAAGTCCGCCATGCCCGAAGGCTACGTCCAGGAGCGCACCATCTTCTTCAA
GGACGACGGCAACTACAAGACCCGCGCCGAGGTGAAGTTCGAGGGCGACACCCTGGTGAACCGCATCGAG
CTGAAGGGCATCGACTTCAAGGAGGACGGCAACATCCTGGGGCACAAGCTGGAGTACAACTACAACAGCC
ACAACGTCTATATCACCGCCGACAAGCAGAAGAACGGCATCAAGGCCAACTTCAAGATCCGCCACAACAT
CGAGGACGGCGGCGTGCAGCTCGCCGACCACTACCAGCAGAACACCCCCATCGGCGACGGCCCCGTGCTG
CTGCCCGACAACCACTACCTGAGCTACCAGTCCAAACTGAGCAAAGACCCCAACGAGAAGCGCGATCACA
TGGTCCTGCTGGAGTTCGTGACCGCCGCCGGGATCACTCTCGGCATGGACGAGCTGTACAAGTCCGGACT
CAGATCCTCTAGA
[283 nt withheld, positions 784-1066]
TCTGAGTGTACGAGAGCGAGAGAGATGAGACGGCTTCCTGTACATGGATCTATGCCTCCCAGGAGAACGT
TCGGACAGCACTGCTGTACATACATGTTCAGCTCTCTGAGCACAGCACAGGAAAGAGGAGCAATGCTTGG
ACGAACATACAGTCCACCTCAACTAAAGACAAGCCCTCTGGGTCTCCAGTTGCTAACACTGGTGAGAGTG
ATAGAAGA
