>Addgene plasmid #62789 | mVenus-RatLC3-C-7 | depositor partial sequence | sequence record 103395 | SV40-R
CGAGTCATCGCGTCCACAGAAGGCCACACCACTCTATTTCCAAAGAGAGCAGCGCGCCATCAAGGCCGCC
AGGTGAAGTACAGGGGCACACCCTGTGACGGCTCGAGCTGAGCATCGACTCCAGGAGGACGCACATCTGG
GCACCAAGCTGGAAGTACAACTACAACAGCCACACGTCTTATATTCACCGCCGACAGCAGAGACGCATCA
GCCACTCAAGATCCGCCACAACATCGAGGACGCGCGTGCAGCTCGCCGACCACTACCAGCAGACACCCCA
TCGGCGACGGCCCCGTGCTGCTGCCCGACAACCACTACTGAGCTACCAGTCCAAACTGAGCAAAGACCCC
AACGAGAAGCGCGATCACATGGTCCTGCTGGAGTTCGTGACCGCCGCCGGGATCACTCTCGGCATGGACG
AGCTGTACAAGTCCGGACTCAGATCCTCTAGA
[423 nt withheld, positions 453-875]
TGACAGACATACAGCCACTTCCAACTAAAGCAAGCCTCTGCTCCCTGCTACCTGCATGGAGCCCACTGTG
ACACTCAGACCATCCCCGGTCACTCACTCACTCGTGTCTGAGAATCTCAGTGAGAGCTGCCTCTGTCACG
GACGGAAGCCAACACAGCCACCTCTCGACCTGGCTCCCCACAGCACCCACCCTCCCTGCATGCAGCTGTC
CCTGCTAACCCCCAATGTTATGTTACACTGTGTAAGTCCCCACTGCTGCCGTGTGTGGGTTGTGTACGTC
GTCATGTCCCTGGTTTATAACTATGGTGCGAATTCACGCGTGGTACCTCTAGCTAGAGTCGACGGTACCG
CGGGCCCGGGATCCACCGGATCTAGATAACTGATCATAATCAGCCATACCACATGTAGAGATTTCCC
