[The description below was written by a language model from this plasmid's Addgene catalogue record.]
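Description:
mVenus-RatLC3-C-7 is a mammalian expression plasmid built on a C1-type cloning vector, in which the fluorescent protein sits upstream of the cloning site so that the inserted gene is fused to its C-terminal end. It is maintained in E. coli as a high-copy plasmid under kanamycin selection, and it carries a neomycin resistance marker that allows G418 selection of stably transfected mammalian cells. The record does not include a feature table, so the specific origins of replication and the promoters driving the resistance marker are not stated. The use of an SV40 polyA reverse sequencing primer suggests that an SV40 polyadenylation signal lies downstream of the insert.

The payload is rat LC3 (microtubule-associated proteins 1A and 1B light chain 3), recorded as unmutated, expressed from the CMV promoter for strong constitutive transcription in mammalian cells. mVenus, a monomeric yellow fluorescent protein, is fused to the N terminus of LC3, with recorded excitation and emission maxima of 515 nm and 528 nm. The "7" in the name may refer to the linker between the two proteins, but the record does not define it, and the cloning method is listed as unknown.

The stated purpose is as a localization marker, catalogued under microtubule-binding proteins, for visualising the distribution of LC3 in transfected cells by fluorescence microscopy. LC3 is also widely known as an autophagosome-associated protein, and N-terminal fluorescent fusions of it are commonly used to follow autophagosomes, although the record itself does not mention this application.
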