Addgene plasmid #62789: mVenus-RatLC3-C-7
Purpose: Localization: Microtubule-Binding Protein, C1 Cloning Vector, Excitation:515, Emission:528
Depositing lab: Michael Davidson. Depositing organization: Florida State University, Tallahassee.
Backbone
  Vector backbone: C1 Cloning Vector
  Vector type: Mammalian Expression
  Selectable markers: Neomycin (select with G418)
Growth in bacteria
  Bacterial resistance: Kanamycin, 50 μg/mL
  Growth temperature: 37°C
  Growth strain: DH5alpha
  Copy number: High Copy
Gene/Insert
  Gene/Insert name: RatLC3 (alt name: Microtubule-associated proteins 1A and 1B light chain 3)
  Species: R. norvegicus (rat)
  Mutation: none
  Promoter: CMV
  Tag / fusion protein: mVenus (N terminal on backbone)
  Cloning method: Unknown
  Sequencing primers: 5′ CMV-F; 3′ SV40pA-R
Terms and licenses: Academic/Nonprofit Terms; Industry Terms
How to cite: mVenus-RatLC3-C-7 was a gift from Michael Davidson (Addgene plasmid # 62789 ; http://n2t.net/addgene:62789 ; RRID:Addgene_62789)
